Addgene plasmid #35411: Beta-arrestin2 GFP WT
Depositing lab: Robert Lefkowitz. Publication: Receptor-specific ubiquitination of beta-arrestin directs assembly and targeting of seven-transmembrane receptor signalosomes. Shenoy SK, Lefkowitz RJ. J Biol Chem. 2005 Apr 15;280(15):15315-24. Epub 2005 Feb 7. 10.1074/jbc.M412418200 PubMed 15699045.
Backbone
  Vector backbone: pEGFP-N1
  Backbone manufacturer: Clontech
  Backbone size w/o insert (bp): 4700
  Vector type: Mammalian Expression
Growth in bacteria
  Bacterial resistance: Kanamycin, 50 μg/mL
  Growth temperature: 37°C
  Growth strain: DH5alpha
  Copy number: High Copy
Gene/Insert
  Gene/Insert name: βarrestin2
  Species: R. norvegicus (rat)
  Insert size (bp): 1500
  Entrez Gene: Arrb2 (a.k.a. BARRES)
  Promoter: CMV
  Tag / fusion protein: EGFP (C terminal on backbone)
  Cloning method: Restriction Enzyme; 5′ cloning site HindIII (not destroyed); 3′ cloning site ApaI (not destroyed)
  Sequencing primers: 5′ n/a; 3′ EGFP-N
Terms and licenses: Academic/Nonprofit Terms; Industry Terms: Not Available to Industry
How to cite: Beta-arrestin2 GFP WT was a gift from Robert Lefkowitz (Addgene plasmid # 35411 ; http://n2t.net/addgene:35411 ; RRID:Addgene_35411)
