[The description below was written by a language model from this plasmid's Addgene catalogue record and pLannotate feature annotations shown in this document.]
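Description:
Beta-arrestin2 GFP WT is a mammalian expression plasmid built on the Clontech pEGFP-N1 backbone, carrying the wild-type rat β-arrestin2 (Arrb2) coding sequence fused at its C terminus to EGFP. The insert was cloned between the HindIII and ApaI sites of the multiple cloning site, and remnants of that polylinker flank the Arrb2 open reading frame in the sequenced record of roughly 5.95 kb. Transcription of the fusion is driven by the human cytomegalovirus immediate early enhancer and promoter and terminated by the SV40 polyadenylation signal, giving strong constitutive expression in transfected mammalian cells.

The plasmid replicates in E. coli at high copy from a ColE1/pUC-type origin and also carries an f1 phage origin for single-stranded DNA production. Selection relies on a single Tn5 aminoglycoside phosphotransferase gene (NeoR/KanR) placed behind tandem bacterial (bla) and SV40 early promoters and followed by the HSV TK polyadenylation signal. This arrangement confers kanamycin resistance in bacteria and allows G418 selection of stable mammalian lines. The short large T antigen, ble and bGH poly(A) fragments in the annotation appear to be partial matches within backbone sequence rather than functional elements.

β-arrestins bind agonist-activated, phosphorylated G protein-coupled receptors, blocking G protein coupling and promoting receptor internalization. A fluorescent fusion of this kind lets β-arrestin2 be followed in live or fixed cells, for example its recruitment from the cytosol to activated receptors and its trafficking with them. The associated publication concerns receptor-specific ubiquitination of β-arrestin and the assembly and targeting of seven-transmembrane receptor signalosomes. The "WT" label suggests it serves as the wild-type reference for mutant versions, though the record does not say so explicitly.
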