Features (pLannotate 1.2.2; 17 found; start..end, strand, type, name):
      1..304     +  enhancer       CMV enhancer: human cytomegalovirus immediate early enhancer
    305..508     +  promoter       CMV promoter: human cytomegalovirus (CMV) immediate early promoter
    531..567     +  misc_feature   MCS (fragment): multiple cloning site
    583..1812    +  CDS            Arrb2: ARRB2_RAT - Experimental evidence at protein level: Swiss-Prot protein existence level 1. Functions in regulating agonist-mediated G-protein coupled receptor (GPCR) signaling by mediating both receptor desensitization and resensitization processes. During homologous desensitization, beta- arrestins bind to the GPRK-phosphorylated receptor and sterically preclude its coupling to the cognate G-protein; the binding appears to require additional receptor determinants exposed only in the active receptor conformation. The beta-arrestins target many receptors for internalization by acting as endocyti
   1813..1832    +  misc_feature   MCS (fragment): multiple cloning site
   1840..2559    +  CDS            EGFP: the original enhanced GFP (Yang et al., 1996) mammalian codon-optimized
   2576..2659    +  CDS            large T antigen (fragment): large T antigen from SV40 (simian virus 40)
   2682..2803    +  polyA_signal   SV40 poly(A) signal: SV40 polyadenylation signal
   2837..3265    -  rep_origin     f1 ori (sequence partly withheld): f1 bacteriophage origin of replication; arrow indicates direction of (+) strand synthesis
   3292..3396    +  promoter       AmpR promoter: bla
   3398..3755    +  promoter       SV40 promoter: SV40 enhancer and early promoter
   3790..4584    +  CDS            NeoR/KanR: aminoglycoside phosphotransferase from Tn5; aph(3')-II (or nptII); confers resistance to neomycin, kanamycin, and G418 (Geneticin®)
   4605..4757    +  CDS            ble (fragment): BLE_KLEPN - Experimental evidence at protein level: Swiss-Prot protein existence level 1. Binding protein with a strong affinity to the bleomycin family of antibiotics. Binds to CL990; an antimitotic-antibiotic compound. From Klebsiella pneumoniae.
   4816..4863    +  polyA_signal   HSV TK poly(A) signal: herpes simplex virus thymidine kinase polyadenylation signal (Cole and Stacy, 1985)
   4954..4970    -  polyA_signal   bGH poly(A) signal (fragment): bovine growth hormone polyadenylation signal
   5192..5780    +  rep_origin     ori: high-copy-number ColE1/pMB1/pBR322/pUC origin of replication
   5895..5954    +  enhancer       CMV enhancer (fragment): human cytomegalovirus immediate early enhancer
>Addgene plasmid #35411 | Beta-arrestin2 GFP WT | addgene full sequence | sequence record 190040 | Addgene NGS Result
CGTTACATAACTTACGGTAAATGGCCCGCCTGGCTGACCGCCCAACGACCCCCGCCCATTGACGTCAATA
ATGACGTATGTTCCCATAGTAACGCCAATAGGGACTTTCCATTGACGTCAATGGGTGGAGTATTTACGGT
AAACTGCCCACTTGGCAGTACATCAAGTGTATCATATGCCAAGTACGCCCCCTATTGACGTCAATGACGG
TAAATGGCCCGCCTGGCATTATGCCCAGTACATGACCTTATGGGACTTTCCTACTTGGCAGTACATCTAC
GTATTAGTCATCGCTATTACCATGGTGATGCGGTTTTGGCAGTACATCAATGGGCGTGGATAGCGGTTTG
ACTCACGGGGATTTCCAAGTCTCCACCCCATTGACGTCAATGGGAGTTTGTTTTGGCACCAAAATCAACG
GGACTTTCCAAAATGTCGTAACAACTCCGCCCCATTGACGCAAATGGGCGGTAGGCGTGTACGGTGGGAG
GTCTATATAAGCAGAGCTGGTTTAGTGAACCGTCAGATCCGCTAGCGCTACCGGACTCAGATCTCGAGCT
CAAGCTTGGTACCACGCGCACCATGGGTGAAAAACCCGGGACCAGGGTCTTCAAGAAGTCGAGCCCTAAC
TGCAAGCTCACCGTGTACTTGGGCAAGCGTGACTTTGTGGATCACTTGGACAAAGTGGATCCTGTCGATG
GTGTGGTGCTTGTGGATCCTGACTACTTGAAGGACCGGAAAGTGTTTGTGACCCTCACCTGTGCCTTCCG
CTATGGCCGAGAAGACCTGGATGTACTGGGCCTGTCTTTCCGCAAAGATCTGTTCATCGCCACCTACCAG
GCCTTCCCCCCCATGCCCAACCCACCTCGGCCCCCCACCCGCCTACAGGACCGACTGCTGAAGAAGTTGG
GCCAGCACGCCCACCCCTTTTTTTTCACAATACCCCAGAATTTGCCTTGCTCCGTCACACTGCAGCCAGG
ACCGGAGGACACAGGGAAGGCCTGTGGAGTAGACTTTGAGATTCGAGCCTTCTGTGCCAAATCTATAGAA
GAAAAAAGCCACAAAAGGAACTCCGTGCGGCTTATCATCAGAAAGGTACAGTTTGCTCCTGAGACACCCG
GCCCCCAGCCATCAGCTGAAACCACACGCCACTTCCTCATGTCTGACCGGAGGTCCCTGCACCTAGAGGC
TTCCCTGGACAAAGAGCTGTACTACCATGGGGAACCCCTCAATGTCAACGTCCACGTCACCAACAATTCT
GCCAAAACCGTCAAGAAGATCAGAGTGTCTGTGAGACAGTATGCCGACATTTGCCTCTTCAGCACCGCGC
AGTACAAGTGTCCTGTGGCTCAGCTTGAACAAGATGACCAGGTGTCTCCCAGTTCCACATTCTGCAAGGT
GTACACCATAACCCCGCTGCTCAGTGACAACCGAGAGAAGCGTGGCCTTGCCCTTGATGGGCAACTCAAG
CACGAAGACACCAACCTGGCTTCCAGCACCATTGTGAAGGAGGGAGCCAACAAGGAGGTGCTGGGAATCC
TAGTATCCTACAGGGTCAAGGTGAAGCTGGTGGTGTCTCGAGGCGGGGATGTCTCCGTGGAGCTACCTTT
CGTCCTAATGCACCCCAAGCCCCACGACCACATCACCCTTCCCCGACCCCAGTCAGCCCCCCGGGAAATA
GACATCCCTGTGGATACCAACCTCATTGAATTCGATACCAACTATGCCACAGACGACGACATCGTGTTTG
AGGACTTTGCGAGGCTTCGGCTGAAGGGGATGAAGGATGACGACTGTGATGACCAGTTCTGCCGGGCCCG
GGATCCACCGGTCGCCACCATGGTGAGCAAGGGCGAGGAGCTGTTCACCGGGGTGGTGCCCATCCTGGTC
GAGCTGGACGGCGACGTAAACGGCCACAAGTTCAGCGTGTCCGGCGAGGGCGAGGGCGATGCCACCTACG
GCAAGCTGACCCTGAAGTTCATCTGCACCACCGGCAAGCTGCCCGTGCCCTGGCCCACCCTCGTGACCAC
CCTGACCTACGGCGTGCAGTGCTTCAGCCGCTACCCCGACCACATGAAGCAGCACGACTTCTTCAAGTCC
GCCATGCCCGAAGGCTACGTCCAGGAGCGCACCATCTTCTTCAAGGACGACGGCAACTACAAGACCCGCG
CCGAGGTGAAGTTCGAGGGCGACACCCTGGTGAACCGCATCGAGCTGAAGGGCATCGACTTCAAGGAGGA
CGGCAACATCCTGGGGCACAAGCTGGAGTACAACTACAACAGCCACAACGTCTATATCATGGCCGACAAG
CAGAAGAACGGCATCAAGGTGAACTTCAAGATCCGCCACAACATCGAGGACGGCAGCGTGCAGCTCGCCG
ACCACTACCAGCAGAACACCCCCATCGGCGACGGCCCCGTGCTGCTGCCCGACAACCACTACCTGAGCAC
CCAGTCCGCCCTGAGCAAAGACCCCAACGAGAAGCGCGATCACATGGTCCTGCTGGAGTTCGTGACCGCC
GCCGGGATCACTCTCGGCATGGACGAGCTGTACAAGTAAAGCGGCCGCGACTCTAGATCATAATCAGCCA
TACCACATTTGTAGAGGTTTTACTTGCTTTAAAAAACCTCCCACACCTCCCCCTGAACCTGAAACATAAA
ATGAATGCAATTGTTGTTGTTAACTTGTTTATTGCAGCTTATAATGGTTACAAATAAAGCAATAGCATCA
CAAATTTCACAAATAAAGCATTTTTTTCACTGCATTCTAGTTGTGGTTTGTCCAAACTCATCAATGTATC
TTAAGGCGTAAATTGTAAGCGTTAATATTTTGTTAAAATTCGCGTTAAATTTTTGTTAAATCAGCTCATT
TTTTAACCAATAGGCCGAAATCGGCAAAATCCCTTATAAATCAAAAGAATAGACCGAGATAGGGT
[37 nt withheld, positions 2936-2972]
AAAGAACGTGGACTCCAACGTCAAAGG
[49 nt withheld, positions 3000-3048]
T
[91 nt withheld, positions 3050-3140]
G
[124 nt withheld, positions 3142-3265]
CAGGTGGCACTTTTCGGGGAAATGTGCGCGGAACCCCTATTTGTTTATTTTTCTAAATACATTCAAATAT
GTATCCGCTCATGAGACAATAACCCTGATAAATGCTTCAATAATATTGAAAAAGGAAGAGTCCTGAGGCG
GAAAGAACCAGCTGTGGAATGTGTGTCAGTTAGGGTGTGGAAAGTCCCCAGGCTCCCCAGCAGGCAGAAG
TATGCAAAGCATGCATCTCAATTAGTCAGCAACCAGGTGTGGAAAGTCCCCAGGCTCCCCAGCAGGCAGA
AGTATGCAAAGCATGCATCTCAATTAGTCAGCAACCATAGTCCCGCCCCTAACTCCGCCCATCCCGCCCC
TAACTCCGCCCAGTTCCGCCCATTCTCCGCCCCATGGCTGACTAATTTTTTTTATTTATGCAGAGGCCGA
GGCCGCCTCGGCCTCTGAGCTATTCCAGAAGTAGTGAGGAGGCTTTTTTGGAGGCCTAGGCTTTTGCAAA
GATCGATCAAGAGACAGGATGAGGATCGTTTCGCATGATTGAACAAGATGGATTGCACGCAGGTTCTCCG
GCCGCTTGGGTGGAGAGGCTATTCGGCTATGACTGGGCACAACAGACAATCGGCTGCTCTGATGCCGCCG
TGTTCCGGCTGTCAGCGCAGGGGCGCCCGGTTCTTTTTGTCAAGACCGACCTGTCCGGTGCCCTGAATGA
ACTGCAAGACGAGGCAGCGCGGCTATCGTGGCTGGCCACGACGGGCGTTCCTTGCGCAGCTGTGCTCGAC
GTTGTCACTGAAGCGGGAAGGGACTGGCTGCTATTGGGCGAAGTGCCGGGGCAGGATCTCCTGTCATCTC
ACCTTGCTCCTGCCGAGAAAGTATCCATCATGGCTGATGCAATGCGGCGGCTGCATACGCTTGATCCGGC
TACCTGCCCATTCGACCACCAAGCGAAACATCGCATCGAGCGAGCACGTACTCGGATGGAAGCCGGTCTT
GTCGATCAGGATGATCTGGACGAAGAGCATCAGGGGCTCGCGCCAGCCGAACTGTTCGCCAGGCTCAAGG
CGAGCATGCCCGACGGCGAGGATCTCGTCGTGACCCATGGCGATGCCTGCTTGCCGAATATCATGGTGGA
AAATGGCCGCTTTTCTGGATTCATCGACTGTGGCCGGCTGGGTGTGGCGGACCGCTATCAGGACATAGCG
TTGGCTACCCGTGATATTGCTGAAGAGCTTGGCGGCGAATGGGCTGACCGCTTCCTCGTGCTTTACGGTA
TCGCCGCTCCCGATTCGCAGCGCATCGCCTTCTATCGCCTTCTTGACGAGTTCTTCTGAGCGGGACTCTG
GGGTTCGAAATGACCGACCAAGCGACGCCCAACCTGCCATCACGAGATTTCGATTCCACCGCCGCCTTCT
ATGAAAGGTTGGGCTTCGGAATCGTTTTCCGGGACGCCGGCTGGATGATCCTCCAGCGCGGGGATCTCAT
GCTGGAGTTCTTCGCCCACCCTAGGGGGAGGCTAACTGAAACACGGAAGGAGACAATACCGGAAGGAACC
CGCGCTATGACGGCAATAAAAAGACAGAATAAAACGCACGGTGTTGGGTCGTTTGTTCATAAACGCGGGG
TTCGGTCCCAGGGCTGGCACTCTGTCGATACCCCACCGAGACCCCATTGGGGCCAATACGCCCGCGTTTC
TTCCTTTTCCCCACCCCACCCCCCAAGTTCGGGTGAAGGCCCAGGGCTCGCAGCCAACGTCGGGGCGGCA
GGCCCTGCCATAGCCTCAGGTTACTCATATATACTTTAGATTGATTTAAAACTTCATTTTTAATTTAAAA
GGATCTAGGTGAAGATCCTTTTTGATAATCTCATGACCAAAATCCCTTAACGTGAGTTTTCGTTCCACTG
AGCGTCAGACCCCGTAGAAAAGATCAAAGGATCTTCTTGAGATCCTTTTTTTCTGCGCGTAATCTGCTGC
TTGCAAACAAAAAAACCACCGCTACCAGCGGTGGTTTGTTTGCCGGATCAAGAGCTACCAACTCTTTTTC
CGAAGGTAACTGGCTTCAGCAGAGCGCAGATACCAAATACTGTTCTTCTAGTGTAGCCGTAGTTAGGCCA
CCACTTCAAGAACTCTGTAGCACCGCCTACATACCTCGCTCTGCTAATCCTGTTACCAGTGGCTGCTGCC
AGTGGCGATAAGTCGTGTCTTACCGGGTTGGACTCAAGACGATAGTTACCGGATAAGGCGCAGCGGTCGG
GCTGAACGGGGGGTTCGTGCACACAGCCCAGCTTGGAGCGAACGACCTACACCGAACTGAGATACCTACA
GCGTGAGCTATGAGAAAGCGCCACGCTTCCCGAAGGGAGAAAGGCGGACAGGTATCCGGTAAGCGGCAGG
GTCGGAACAGGAGAGCGCACGAGGGAGCTTCCAGGGGGAAACGCCTGGTATCTTTATAGTCCTGTCGGGT
TTCGCCACCTCTGACTTGAGCGTCGATTTTTGTGATGCTCGTCAGGGGGGCGGAGCCTATGGAAAAACGC
CAGCAACGCGGCCTTTTTACGGTTCCTGGCCTTTTGCTGGCCTTTTGCTCACATGTTCTTTCCTGCGTTA
TCCCCTGATTCTGTGGATAACCGTATTACCGCCATGCATTAGTTATTAATAGTAATCAATTACGGGGTCA
TTAGTTCATAGCCCATATATGGAGTTCCG
