>Addgene plasmid #35411 | Beta-arrestin2 GFP WT | addgene partial sequence | sequence record 44681 | EGFP-N 5'-CGTCGCCGTCCAGCTCGACCAG-3'
GCTCACCATGGTGGCGACCGGTGGATCCCGGGCCCGGCAGAACTGGTCATCACAGTCGTCATCCTTCATC
CCCTTCAGCCGAAGCCTCGCAAAGTCCTCAAACACGATGTCGTCGTCTGTGGCATAGTTGGTATCGAATT
CAATGAGGTTGGTATCCACAGGGATGTCTATTTCCCGGGGGGCTGACTGGGGTCGGGGAAGGGTGATGTG
GTCGTGGGGCTTGGGGTGCATTAGGACGAAAGGTAGCTCCACGGAGACATCCCCGCCTCGAGACACCACC
AGCTTCACCTTGACCCTGTAGGATACTAGGATTCCCAGCACCTCCTTGTTGGCTCCCTCCTTCACAATGG
TGCTGGAAGCCAGGTTGGTGTCTTCGTGCTTGAGTTGCCCATCAAGGGCAAGGCCACGCTTCTCTCGGTT
GTCACTGAGCAGCGGGGTTATGGTGTACACCTTGCAGAATGTGGAACTGGGAGACACCTGGTCATCTTGT
TCAAGCTGAGCCACAGGACACTTGTACTGCGCGGTGCTGAAGAGGCAAATGTCGGCATACTGTCTCACAG
ACACTCTGATCTTCTTGACGGTTTTGGCAGAATTGTTGGTGACGTGGACGTTGACATTGAGGGGTTCCCC
ATGGTAGTACAGCTCTTTGTCCAGGGAAGCCTCTAGGTGCAGGGACCTCCGGTCAGACATGAGGAAGTGG
CGTGTGGTTTCAGCTGATGGCTGGGGGCCGGGTGTCTCAGGAGCAAACTGTACCTTTCTGATGATAAGCC
GCACGGAGTTCCTTTTGTGGCTTTTTTCTTCTATAGATTTGGCACAGAAGGCTCGAATCTCAAAGTCTAC
